Addgene plasmid #183555: pKDR-Lenti-TetOn
Purpose: (Empty Backbone) pKDR compatible TetOn lentiviral transfer plasmid
Depositing lab: Erik Dent. Depositing organization: University of Wisconsin, Madison. Publication: A Single Transcript Knockdown-Replacement Strategy Employing 5' UTR Secondary Structures to Precisely Titrate Rescue Protein Translation. Millette MM, Holland ED, Tenpas TJ, Dent EW. Front Genome Ed. 2022 Mar 28;4:803375. doi: 10.3389/fgeed.2022.803375. eCollection 2022. PubMed 35419562.
Backbone
  Vector backbone: pKDR-Lenti-CBh
  Vector type: Lentiviral
  Selectable markers: Puromycin
Growth in bacteria
  Bacterial resistance: Ampicillin, 100 μg/mL
  Growth temperature: 30°C
  Growth strain: NEB Stable
  Copy number: High Copy
Gene/Insert
  Gene/Insert name: None
Terms and licenses: Academic/Nonprofit Terms; Industry Terms: Not Available to Industry
How to cite: pKDR-Lenti-TetOn was a gift from Erik Dent (Addgene plasmid # 183555 ; http://n2t.net/addgene:183555 ; RRID:Addgene_183555)
