[The description below was written by a language model from this plasmid's Addgene catalogue record and pLannotate feature annotations shown in this document.]
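Description:
pKDR-Lenti-TetOn is a 10.8 kb lentiviral transfer plasmid derived from pKDR-Lenti-CBh, deposited as an empty backbone that accepts cassettes from the pKDR knockdown-replacement system and places them under doxycycline-inducible control. It is propagated in E. coli through a high-copy ColE1/pUC origin with ampicillin resistance (AmpR), and also carries an f1 origin and an SV40 origin. The viral framework has a third-generation layout. An RSV promoter drives a truncated HIV-1 5' LTR, followed by the Ψ packaging signal with a gag fragment, the RRE for Rev-dependent export, and the cPPT/CTS. A second truncated LTR and an SV40 polyadenylation signal lie at the 3' end.

Although the catalogue lists no insert, the feature table shows a placeholder cassette between the LTRs. A tight TRE promoter (seven tet operators plus a minimal CMV promoter) drives mClover3, followed by an EMCV IRES2 and mScarlet-I. A 3' miR-30a flanking sequence then follows, suggesting a miR-30-style shRNA context on the same transcript, although no 5' flank or hairpin is annotated, and a WPRE lies downstream to enhance expression. This layout is consistent with the single-transcript knockdown-replacement concept of the associated publication, in which the user's rescue coding sequence and knockdown element would presumably replace or accompany the reporters. The record does not specify the cloning sites.

Downstream, a human PGK promoter drives puromycin N-acetyltransferase followed by rtTA3, whose C-terminal VP16-derived activation repeats are annotated separately. How the two coding sequences are linked is not annotated. Because the transactivator and the puromycin selection marker sit on the same provirus as the TRE cassette, the vector works as an all-in-one Tet-On system. Transduced mammalian cells can be selected with puromycin and the cassette induced with doxycycline.
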