Features (pLannotate 1.2.2; 32 found; start..end, strand, type, name):
      1..22      +  protein_bind   CAP binding site: CAP binding activates transcription in the presence of cAMP. E. coli catabolite activator protein
     37..67      +  promoter       lac promoter: promoter for the E. coli lac operon
     71..93      +  protein_bind   lac operator (fragment): The lac repressor binds to the lac operator to inhibit transcription in E. coli. This inhibition can be relieved by adding lactose or isopropyl-β-D-thiogalactopyranoside (IPTG). lac repressor encoded by lacI
    136..154     +  promoter       T3 promoter: promoter for bacteriophage T3 RNA polymerase
    182..408     +  promoter       RSV promoter: Rous sarcoma virus enhancer/promoter
    409..589     +  LTR            5' LTR (truncated): truncated 5' long terminal repeat (LTR) from HIV-1
    636..761     +  misc_feature   HIV-1 Ψ: packaging signal of human immunodeficiency virus type 1
    745..1108    +  CDS            HIV-1 gag (fragment): gag protein from human immunodeficiency virus 1; gag
   1254..1487    +  misc_feature   RRE: The Rev response element (RRE) of HIV-1 allows for Rev-dependent mRNA export from the nucleus to the cytoplasm.
   1864..1964    +  CDS            Rev (fragment): human immunodeficiency virus 1 (HIV-1) Rev protein; rev; enhances nuclear export of unspliced and incompletely spliced viral mRNAs
   1983..2100    +  misc_feature   cPPT/CTS: central polypurine tract and central termination sequence of HIV-1
   2146..2460    +  promoter       tight TRE promoter: Tet-responsive promoter PTight, consisting of seven tet operator sequences followed by the minimal CMV promoter
   2492..3208    +  CDS            mClover3: mClover3 is a basic (constitutively fluorescent) green/yellow fluorescent protein published in 2016, derived from Aequorea victoria. It is reported to be a rapidly-maturing monomer with high acid sensitivity.
   3242..3828    +  misc_feature   IRES2: internal ribosome entry site (IRES) of the encephalomyocarditis virus (EMCV)
   3895..4587    +  CDS            mScarlet-I: mScarlet-I is a basic (constitutively fluorescent) red fluorescent protein published in 2016, derived from synthetic construct. It is reported to be a rapidly-maturing monomer with moderate acid sensitivity.
   4794..4920    +  ncRNA          3' miR-30a: sequence downstream of the 71-nt precursor of the human miR-30a microRNA (Zeng et al., 2002) miRNA
   4936..5524    +  misc_feature   WPRE: woodchuck hepatitis virus posttranscriptional regulatory element
   5537..6047    +  promoter       hPGK promoter: human phosphoglycerate kinase 1 promoter
   6067..6663    +  CDS            PuroR (fragment): puromycin N-acetyltransferase; pac from Streptomyces; confers resistance to puromycin
   6718..7415    +  CDS            rtTA3 (fragment): reverse tetracycline transactivator 3 activates expression from Tet-responsive promoters in the presence of doxycycline
   7345..7455    +  CDS            VP48: 3 tandem repeats of the minimal activation domain of herpes simplex virus VP16 (Cheng et al., 2013)
   7463..7603    +  CDS            nef (fragment): NEF_HV1LA - Experimental evidence at protein level: Swiss-Prot protein existence level 1. Extracellular Nef protein targets CD4(+) T-lymphocytes for apoptosis by interacting with CXCR4 surface receptors. From Human immunodeficiency virus type 1 group M subtype B (isolate Lai) (HIV-1).
   7589..7769    +  LTR            5' LTR (truncated): truncated 5' long terminal repeat (LTR) from HIV-1
   7841..7962    +  polyA_signal   SV40 poly(A) signal: SV40 polyadenylation signal
   8002..8137    +  rep_origin     SV40 ori: SV40 origin of replication
   8158..8176    -  promoter       T7 promoter: promoter for bacteriophage T7 RNA polymerase
   8184..8339    +  CDS            lacZα (fragment): LacZα fragment of β-galactosidase; lacZ fragment
   8344..8772    +  rep_origin     f1 ori (sequence partly withheld): f1 bacteriophage origin of replication; arrow indicates direction of (+) strand synthesis
   8825..8929    +  promoter       AmpR promoter: bla
   8930..9790    +  CDS            AmpR: β-lactamase; bla; confers resistance to ampicillin, carbenicillin, and related antibiotics
   9961..10549   +  rep_origin     ori: high-copy-number ColE1/pMB1/pBR322/pUC origin of replication
  10732..10824   +  CDS            lacI (fragment): lac repressor; lacI; The lac repressor binds to the lac operator to inhibit transcription in E. coli. This inhibition can be relieved by adding lactose or isopropyl-β-D-thiogalactopyranoside (IPTG).
>Addgene plasmid #183555 | pKDR-Lenti-TetOn | addgene full sequence | sequence record 365362 | Addgene NGS Result
TAATGTGAGTTAGCTCACTCATTAGGCACCCCAGGCTTTACACTTTATGCTTCCGGCTCGTATGTTGTGT
GGAATTGTGAGCGGATAACAATTTCACACAGGAAACAGCTATGACCATGATTACGCCAAGCGCGCAATTA
ACCCTCACTAAAGGGAACAAAAGCTGGAGCTGCAAGCTTAATGTAGTCTTATGCAATACTCTTGTAGTCT
TGCAACATGGTAACGATGAGTTAGCAACATGCCTTACAAGGAGAGAAAAAGCACCGTGCATGCCGATTGG
TGGAAGTAAGGTGGTACGATCGTGCCTTATTAGGAAGGCAACAGACGGGTCTGACATGGATTGGACGAAC
CACTGAATTGCCGCATTGCAGAGATATTGTATTTAAGTGCCTAGCTCGATACATAAACGGGTCTCTCTGG
TTAGACCAGATCTGAGCCTGGGAGCTCTCTGGCTAACTAGGGAACCCACTGCTTAAGCCTCAATAAAGCT
TGCCTTGAGTGCTTCAAGTAGTGTGTGCCCGTCTGTTGTGTGACTCTGGTAACTAGAGATCCCTCAGACC
CTTTTAGTCAGTGTGGAAAATCTCTAGCAGTGGCGCCCGAACAGGGACTTGAAAGCGAAAGGGAAACCAG
AGGAGCTCTCTCGACGCAGGACTCGGCTTGCTGAAGCGCGCACGGCAAGAGGCGAGGGGCGGCGACTGGT
GAGTACGCCAAAAATTTTGACTAGCGGAGGCTAGAAGGAGAGAGATGGGTGCGAGAGCGTCAGTATTAAG
CGGGGGAGAATTAGATCGCGATGGGAAAAAATTCGGTTAAGGCCAGGGGGAAAGAAAAAATATAAATTAA
AACATATAGTATGGGCAAGCAGGGAGCTAGAACGATTCGCAGTTAATCCTGGCCTGTTAGAAACATCAGA
AGGCTGTAGACAAATACTGGGACAGCTACAACCATCCCTTCAGACAGGATCAGAAGAACTTAGATCATTA
TATAATACAGTAGCAACCCTCTATTGTGTGCATCAAAGGATAGAGATAAAAGACACCAAGGAAGCTTTAG
ACAAGATAGAGGAAGAGCAAAACAAAAGTAAGACCACCGCACAGCAAGCTGCCGCTGATCTTCAGACCTG
GAGGAGGAGATATGAGGGACAATTGGAGAAGTGAATTATATAAATATAAAGTAGTAAAAATTGAACCATT
AGGAGTAGCACCCACCAAGGCAAAGAGAAGAGTGGTGCAGAGAGAAAAAAGAGCAGTGGGAATAGGAGCT
TTGTTCCTTGGGTTCTTGGGAGCAGCAGGAAGCACTATGGGCGCAGCGTCAATGACGCTGACGGTACAGG
CCAGACAATTATTGTCTGGTATAGTGCAGCAGCAGAACAATTTGCTGAGGGCTATTGAGGCGCAACAGCA
TCTGTTGCAACTCACAGTCTGGGGCATCAAGCAGCTCCAGGCAAGAATCCTGGCTGTGGAAAGATACCTA
AAGGATCAACAGCTCCTGGGGATTTGGGGTTGCTCTGGAAAACTCATTTGCACCACTGCTGTGCCTTGGA
ATGCTAGTTGGAGTAATAAATCTCTGGAACAGATTTGGAATCACACGACCTGGATGGAGTGGGACAGAGA
AATTAACAATTACACAAGCTTAATACACTCCTTAATTGAAGAATCGCAAAACCAGCAAGAAAAGAATGAA
CAAGAATTATTGGAATTAGATAAATGGGCAAGTTTGTGGAATTGGTTTAACATAACAAATTGGCTGTGGT
ATATAAAATTATTCATAATGATAGTAGGAGGCTTGGTAGGTTTAAGAATAGTTTTTGCTGTACTTTCTAT
AGTGAATAGAGTTAGGCAGGGATATTCACCATTATCGTTTCAGACCCACCTCCCAACCCCGAGGGGACCC
GACAGGCCCGAAGGAATAGAAGAAGAAGGTGGAGAGAGAGACAGAGACAGATCCATTCGATTAGTGAACG
GATCTCGACGGTATCGGTTAACTTTTAAAAGAAAAGGGGGGATTGGGGGGTACAGTGCAGGGGAAAGAAT
AGTAGACATAATAGCAACAGACATACAAACTAAAGAATTACAAAAACAAATTACAAAAATTCAAAATTTT
ATCGATCACGAGACTAGCCGTCGACTGGCCGCGAATCGATATGTCGAGTTTACTCCCTATCAGTGATAGA
GAACGTATGTCGAGTTTACTCCCTATCAGTGATAGAGAACGATGTCGAGTTTACTCCCTATCAGTGATAG
AGAACGTATGTCGAGTTTACTCCCTATCAGTGATAGAGAACGTATGTCGAGTTTACTCCCTATCAGTGAT
AGAGAACGTATGTCGAGTTTATCCCTATCAGTGATAGAGAACGTATGTCGAGTTTACTCCCTATCAGTGA
TAGAGAACGTATGTCGAGGTAGGCGTGTACGGTGGGAGGCCTATATAAGCAGAGCTCGTTTAGTGAACCG
TCAGATCGCCTGGAGAAACCGGTTATACTGCGGCCGCCACCATGGTGAGCAAGGGCGAGGAGCTGTTCAC
CGGGGTGGTGCCCATCCTGGTCGAGCTGGACGGCGACGTAAACGGCCACAAGTTCAGCGTCCGCGGCGAG
GGCGAGGGCGATGCCACCAACGGCAAGCTGACCCTGAAGTTCATCTGCACCACCGGCAAGCTGCCCGTGC
CCTGGCCCACCCTCGTGACCACCTTCGGCTACGGCGTGGCCTGCTTCAGCCGCTACCCCGACCACATGAA
GCAGCACGACTTCTTCAAGTCCGCCATGCCCGAAGGCTACGTCCAGGAGCGCACCATCTCTTTCAAGGAC
GACGGTACCTACAAGACCCGCGCCGAGGTGAAGTTCGAGGGCGACACCCTGGTGAACCGCATCGAGCTGA
AGGGCATCGACTTCAAGGAGGACGGCAACATCCTGGGGCACAAGCTGGAGTACAACTTCAACAGCCACTA
CGTCTATATCACGGCCGACAAGCAGAAGAACTGCATCAAGGCTAACTTCAAGATCCGCCACAACGTTGAG
GACGGCAGCGTGCAGCTCGCCGACCACTACCAGCAGAACACCCCCATCGGCGACGGCCCCGTGCTGCTGC
CCGACAACCACTACCTGAGCCATCAGTCCAAGCTGAGCAAAGACCCCAACGAGAAGCGCGATCACATGGT
CCTGCTGGAGTTCGTGACCGCCGCCGGGATTACACATGGCATGGACGAGCTGTACAAGTAGCCTGCAGGG
TCACCTAAATAATTCCGCCCCCCCCTCTCCCTCCCCCCCCCCTAACGTTACTGGCCGAAGCCGCTTGGAA
TAAGGCCGGTGTGCGTTTGTCTATATGTTATTTTCCACCATATTGCCGTCTTTTGGCAATGTGAGGGCCC
GGAAACCTGGCCCTGTCTTCTTGACGAGCATTCCTAGGGGTCTTTCCCCTCTCGCCAAAGGAATGCAAGG
TCTGTTGAATGTCGTGAAGGAAGCAGTTCCTCTGGAAGCTTCTTGAAGACAAACAACCTCTGTAGCGACC
CTTTGCAGGCAGCGGAACCCCCCACCTGGCGACAGGTGCCTCTGCGGCCAAAAGCCACGTGTATAAGATA
CACCTGCAAAGGCGGCACAACCCCAGTGCCACGTTGTGAGTTGGATAGTTGTGGAAAGAGTCAAATGGCT
CTCCTCAAGCGTATTCAACAAGGGGCTGAAGGATGCCCAGAAGGTACCCCATTGTATGGGATCTGATCTG
GGGCCTCGGTGCACATGCTTTACATGTGTTTAGTCGAGGTTAAAAAAACGTCTAGGCCCCCCGAACCACG
GGGACGTGGTTTTCCTTTGAAAAACACGATGATAATATGGCCACAACCATGGGCTGCACCGTGAGCGCCG
AGGACAAGGCGGCGGCCGAGCGCGGCTCTGGTTCCGGCACTAGTGTGAGTAAAGGAGAGGCCGTTATAAA
AGAGTTCATGCGGTTCAAGGTACACATGGAGGGATCAATGAACGGACACGAGTTCGAAATCGAAGGGGAA
GGAGAGGGCAGGCCCTATGAGGGTACTCAGACCGCCAAACTCAAAGTGACAAAGGGAGGCCCTTTGCCTT
TCTCTTGGGACATCTTGTCACCACAATTTATGTATGGCTCCCGAGCATTTATAAAACACCCAGCAGACAT
ACCCGATTACTACAAGCAGTCTTTCCCAGAAGGTTTTAAATGGGAAAGGGTCATGAACTTTGAGGATGGT
GGTGCTGTGACGGTGACGCAGGATACTTCTTTGGAGGACGGAACACTCATCTACAAGGTAAAGCTCAGGG
GCACGAACTTCCCGCCGGACGGACCAGTCATGCAGAAAAAGACTATGGGATGGGAGGCTTCCACCGAACG
GTTGTATCCCGAGGACGGTGTTTTGAAGGGAGATATAAAAATGGCTCTTCGGCTGAAAGATGGAGGCAGA
TACTTGGCAGATTTTAAGACCACGTATAAGGCAAAAAAACCAGTGCAAATGCCGGGAGCATATAACGTTG
ACCGCAAACTGGACATCACCTCACATAACGAGGATTATACAGTAGTAGAACAGTACGAAAGAAGCGAAGG
GAGGCACAGCACCGGGGGTATGGATGAGCTGTATAAGTGATAGGCATGCTGTTTGAATGAGGCTTCAGTA
CTTTACAGAATCGTTGCCTGCACATCTTGGAAACACTTGCTGGGATTACTTCGACTTCTTAACCCAACAG
AAGGCTCGAGAAGGTATATTGCTGTTGACAGTGAGCGCACTCTTTCTAGGAGGTTGTGATAGTGAAGCCA
CAGATGTATCACAACCTCCTAGAAAGAGTATGCCTACTGCCTCGGACTTCAAGGGGCTAGAATTCGAGCA
ATTATCTTGTTTACTAAAACTGAATACCTTGCTATCTCTTTGATACATTTTTACAAAGCTGAATTAAAAT
GGTATAAATTAAATCACTTTTTTCAATTGACGCGTAATCAACCTCTGGATTACAAAATTTGTGAAAGATT
GACTGGTATTCTTAACTATGTTGCTCCTTTTACGCTATGTGGATACGCTGCTTTAATGCCTTTGTATCAT
GCTATTGCTTCCCGTATGGCTTTCATTTTCTCCTCCTTGTATAAATCCTGGTTGCTGTCTCTTTATGAGG
AGTTGTGGCCCGTTGTCAGGCAACGTGGCGTGGTGTGCACTGTGTTTGCTGACGCAACCCCCACTGGTTG
GGGCATTGCCACCACCTGTCAGCTCCTTTCCGGGACTTTCGCTTTCCCCCTCCCTATTGCCACGGCGGAA
CTCATCGCCGCCTGCCTTGCCCGCTGCTGGACAGGGGCTCGGCTGTTGGGCACTGACAATTCCGTGGTGT
TGTCGGGGAAGCTGACGTCCTTTCCATGGCTGCTCGCCTGTGTTGCCACCTGGATTCTGCGCGGGACGTC
CTTCTGCTACGTCCCTTCGGCCCTCAATCCAGCGGACCTTCCTTCCCGCGGCCTGCTGCCGGCTCTGCGG
CCTCTTCCGCGTCTTCGCCTTCGCCCTCAGACGAGTCGGATCTCCCTTTGGGCCGCCTCCCCGCCTGAGC
GCTTCCGGGGTTGGGGTTGCGCCTTTTCCAAGGCAGCCCTGGGTTTGCGCAGGGACGCGGCTGCTCTGGG
CGTGGTTCCGGGAAACGCAGCGGCGCCGACCCTGGGTCTCGCACATTCTTCACGTCCGTTCGCAGCGTCA
CCCGGATCTTCGCCGCTACCCTTGTGGGCCCCCCGGCGACGCTTCCTGCTCCGCCCCTAAGTCGGGAAGG
TTCCTTGCGGTTCGCGGCGTGCCGGACGTGACAAACGGAAGCCGCACGTCTCACTAGTACCCTCGCAGAC
GGACAGCGCCAGGGAGCAATGGCAGCGCGCCGACCGCGATGGGCTGTGGCCAATAGCGGCTGCTCAGCAG
GGCGCGCCGAGAGCAGCGGCCGGGAAGGGGCGGTGCGGGAGGCGGGGTGTGGGGCGGTAGTGTGGGCCCT
GTTCCTGCCCGCGCGGTGTTCCGCATTCTGCAAGCCTCCGGAGCGCACGTCGGCAGTCGGCTCCCTCGTT
GACCGAATCACCGACCTCTCTCCCCAGCAATTCACTGCAGGCCACCATGACCGAGTACAAGCCCACGGTG
CGCCTCGCCACCCGCGACGACGTCCCCAGGGCCGTACGCACCCTCGCCGCCGCGTTCGCCGACTACCCCG
CCACGCGCCACACCGTCGATCCGGACCGCCACATCGAGCGGGTCACCGAGCTGCAAGAACTCTTCCTCAC
GCGCGTCGGGCTCGACATCGGCAAGGTGTGGGTCGCGGACGACGGCGCCGCGGTGGCGGTCTGGACCACG
CCGGAGAGCGTCGAAGCGGGGGCGGTGTTCGCCGAGATCGGCCCGCGCATGGCCGAGTTGAGCGGTTCCC
GGCTGGCCGCGCAGCAACAGATGGAAGGCCTCCTGGCGCCGCACCGGCCCAAGGAGCCCGCGTGGTTCCT
GGCCACCGTCGGCGTCTCGCCCGACCACCAGGGCAAGGGTCTGGGCAGCGCCGTCGTGCTCCCCGGAGTG
GAGGCGGCCGAGCGCGCCGGGGTGCCCGCCTTCCTGGAGACCTCCGCGCCCCGCAACCTCCCCTTCTACG
AGCGGCTCGGCTTCACCGTCACCGCCGACGTCGAGGTGCCCGAAGGACCGCGCACCTGGTGCATGACCCG
CAAGCCCGGTGCCGAAGGTAGAGGTTCTCTCCTCACTTGTGGTGATGTTGAAGAAAACCCTGGTCCAATG
TCTAGACTGGACAAGAGCAAAGTCATAAACGGAGCTCTGGAATTACTCAATGGTGTCGGTATCGAAGGCC
TGACGACAAGGAAACTCGCTCAAAAGCTGGGAGTTGAGCAGCCTACCCTGTACTGGCACGTGAAGAACAA
GCGGGCCCTGCTCGATGCCCTGCCAATCGAGATGCTGGACAGGCATCATACCCACTTCTGCCCCCTGGAA
GGCGAGTCATGGCAAGACTTTCTGCGGAACAACGCCAAGTCATACCGCTGTGCTCTCCTCTCACATCGCG
ACGGGGCTAAAGTGCATCTCGGCACCCGCCCAACAGAGAAACAGTACGAAACCCTGGAAAATCAGCTCGC
GTTCCTGTGTCAGCAAGGCTTCTCCCTGGAGAACGCACTGTACGCTCTGTCCGCCGTGGGCCACTTTACA
CTGGGCTGCGTATTGGAGGAACAGGAGCATCAAGTAGCAAAAGAGGAAAGAGAGACACCTACCACCGATT
CTATGCCCCCACTTCTGAGACAAGCAATTGAGCTGTTCGACCGGCAGGGAGCCGAACCTGCCTTCCTTTT
CGGCCTGGAACTAATCATATGTGGCCTGGAGAAACAGCTAAAGTGCGAAAGCGGCGGGCCGACCGACGCC
CTTGACGATTTTGACTTAGACATGCTCCCAGCCGATGCCCTTGACGACTTTGACCTTGATATGCTGCCTG
CTGACGCTCTTGACGATTTTGACCTTGACATGCTCCCCGGGTAAGGTACCTTTAAGACCAATGACTTACA
AGGCAGCTGTAGATCTTAGCCACTTTTTAAAAGAAAAGGGGGGACTGGAAGGGCTAGCTCACTCCCAACG
AAGACAAGATCTGCTTTTTGCTTGTACTGGGTCTCTCTGGTTAGACCAGATCTGAGCCTGGGAGCTCTCT
GGCTAACTAGGGAACCCACTGCTTAAGCCTCAATAAAGCTTGCCTTGAGTGCTTCAAGTAGTGTGTGCCC
GTCTGTTGTGTGACTCTGGTAACTAGAGATCCCTCAGACCCTTTTAGTCAGTGTGGAAAATCTCTAGCAG
TAGTAGTTCATGTCATCTTATTATTCAGTATTTATAACTTGCAAAGAAATGAATATCAGAGAGTGAGAGG
AACTTGTTTATTGCAGCTTATAATGGTTACAAATAAAGCAATAGCATCACAAATTTCACAAATAAAGCAT
TTTTTTCACTGCATTCTAGTTGTGGTTTGTCCAAACTCATCAATGTATCTTATCATGTCTGGCTCTAGCT
ATCCCGCCCCTAACTCCGCCCATCCCGCCCCTAACTCCGCCCAGTTCCGCCCATTCTCCGCCCCATGGCT
GACTAATTTTTTTTATTTATGCAGAGGCCGAGGCCGCCTCGGCCTCTGAGCTATTCCAGAAGTAGTGAGG
AGGCTTTTTTGGAGGCCTAGGGACGTACCCAATTCGCCCTATAGTGAGTCGTATTACGCGCGCTCACTGG
CCGTCGTTTTACAACGTCGTGACTGGGAAAACCCTGGCGTTACCCAACTTAATCGCCTTGCAGCACATCC
CCCTTTCGCCAGCTGGCGTAATAGCGAAGAGGCCCGCACCGATCGCCCTTCCCAACAGTTGCGCAGCCTG
AATGGCGAATGGG
[124 nt withheld, positions 8344-8467]
C
[91 nt withheld, positions 8469-8559]
A
[49 nt withheld, positions 8561-8609]
CCTTTGACGTTGGAGTCCACGTTCTTT
[37 nt withheld, positions 8637-8673]
ACCCTATCTCGGTCTATTCTTTTGATTTATAAGGGATTTTGCCGATTTCGGCCTATTGGTTAAAAAATGA
GCTGATTTAACAAAAATTTAACGCGAATTTTAACAAAATATTAACGCTTACAATTTAGGTGGCACTTTTC
GGGGAAATGTGCGCGGAACCCCTATTTGTTTATTTTTCTAAATACATTCAAATATGTATCCGCTCATGAG
ACAATAACCCTGATAAATGCTTCAATAATATTGAAAAAGGAAGAGTATGAGTATTCAACATTTCCGTGTC
GCCCTTATTCCCTTTTTTGCGGCATTTTGCCTTCCTGTTTTTGCTCACCCAGAAACGCTGGTGAAAGTAA
AAGATGCTGAAGATCAGTTGGGTGCACGAGTGGGTTACATCGAACTGGATCTCAACAGCGGTAAGATCCT
TGAGAGTTTTCGCCCCGAAGAACGTTTTCCAATGATGAGCACTTTTAAAGTTCTGCTATGTGGCGCGGTA
TTATCCCGTATTGACGCCGGGCAAGAGCAACTCGGTCGCCGCATACACTATTCTCAGAATGACTTGGTTG
AGTACTCACCAGTCACAGAAAAGCATCTTACGGATGGCATGACAGTAAGAGAATTATGCAGTGCTGCCAT
AACCATGAGTGATAACACTGCGGCCAACTTACTTCTGACAACGATCGGAGGACCGAAGGAGCTAACCGCT
TTTTTGCACAACATGGGGGATCATGTAACTCGCCTTGATCGTTGGGAACCGGAGCTGAATGAAGCCATAC
CAAACGACGAGCGTGACACCACGATGCCTGTAGCAATGGCAACAACGTTGCGCAAACTATTAACTGGCGA
ACTACTTACTCTAGCTTCCCGGCAACAATTAATAGACTGGATGGAGGCGGATAAAGTTGCAGGACCACTT
CTGCGCTCGGCCCTTCCGGCTGGCTGGTTTATTGCTGATAAATCTGGAGCCGGTGAGCGTGGGTCTCGCG
GTATCATTGCAGCACTGGGGCCAGATGGTAAGCCCTCCCGTATCGTAGTTATCTACACGACGGGGAGTCA
GGCAACTATGGATGAACGAAATAGACAGATCGCTGAGATAGGTGCCTCACTGATTAAGCATTGGTAACTG
TCAGACCAAGTTTACTCATATATACTTTAGATTGATTTAAAACTTCATTTTTAATTTAAAAGGATCTAGG
TGAAGATCCTTTTTGATAATCTCATGACCAAAATCCCTTAACGTGAGTTTTCGTTCCACTGAGCGTCAGA
CCCCGTAGAAAAGATCAAAGGATCTTCTTGAGATCCTTTTTTTCTGCGCGTAATCTGCTGCTTGCAAACA
AAAAAACCACCGCTACCAGCGGTGGTTTGTTTGCCGGATCAAGAGCTACCAACTCTTTTTCCGAAGGTAA
CTGGCTTCAGCAGAGCGCAGATACCAAATACTGTTCTTCTAGTGTAGCCGTAGTTAGGCCACCACTTCAA
GAACTCTGTAGCACCGCCTACATACCTCGCTCTGCTAATCCTGTTACCAGTGGCTGCTGCCAGTGGCGAT
AAGTCGTGTCTTACCGGGTTGGACTCAAGACGATAGTTACCGGATAAGGCGCAGCGGTCGGGCTGAACGG
GGGGTTCGTGCACACAGCCCAGCTTGGAGCGAACGACCTACACCGAACTGAGATACCTACAGCGTGAGCT
ATGAGAAAGCGCCACGCTTCCCGAAGGGAGAAAGGCGGACAGGTATCCGGTAAGCGGCAGGGTCGGAACA
GGAGAGCGCACGAGGGAGCTTCCAGGGGGAAACGCCTGGTATCTTTATAGTCCTGTCGGGTTTCGCCACC
TCTGACTTGAGCGTCGATTTTTGTGATGCTCGTCAGGGGGGCGGAGCCTATGGAAAAACGCCAGCAACGC
GGCCTTTTTACGGTTCCTGGCCTTTTGCTGGCCTTTTGCTCACATGTTCTTTCCTGCGTTATCCCCTGAT
TCTGTGGATAACCGTATTACCGCCTTTGAGTGAGCTGATACCGCTCGCCGCAGCCGAACGACCGAGCGCA
GCGAGTCAGTGAGCGAGGAAGCGGAAGAGCGCCCAATACGCAAACCGCCTCTCCCCGCGCGTTGGCCGAT
TCATTAATGCAGCTGGCACGACAGGTTTCCCGACTGGAAAGCGGGCAGTGAGCGCAACGCAAT
